Addgene plasmid #115867: pAPM-D4 miR30-DNMT3a ts3
Purpose: DNMT3a knockdown
Depositing lab: Jeremy Luban. Depositing organization: University of Massachusetts, Worcester. Publication: Primate immunodeficiency virus proteins Vpx and Vpr counteract transcriptional repression of proviruses by the HUSH complex. Yurkovetskiy L, Guney MH, Kim K, Goh SL, McCauley S, Dauphin A, Diehl WE, Luban J. Nat Microbiol. 2018 Dec;3(12):1354-1361. doi: 10.1038/s41564-018-0256-x. Epub 2018 Oct 8. PubMed 30297740.
Backbone
  Vector backbone: pAPM-D4-mir30
  Vector type: Lentiviral
  Selectable markers: Puromycin
Growth in bacteria
  Bacterial resistance: Ampicillin, 100 μg/mL
  Growth temperature: 30°C
  Growth strain: NEB Stable
  Copy number: High Copy
Gene/Insert
  Gene/Insert name: DNMT3a shRNA
  gRNA/shRNA sequence: AGAACTCAAAGAAGAGCCG
  Species: H. sapiens (human)
  Entrez Gene: DNMT3A (a.k.a. DNMT3A2, HESJAS, M.HsaIIIA, TBRS)
  Promoter: SFFV
  Cloning method: Restriction Enzyme; 5′ cloning site Unknown (unknown if destroyed); 3′ cloning site Unknown (unknown if destroyed)
Terms and licenses: Academic/Nonprofit Terms; Industry Terms: Not Available to Industry
Depositor comments: PuroR . Please visit https://www.biorxiv.org/content/early/2018/04/03/293001 for bioRxiv preprint.
How to cite: pAPM-D4 miR30-DNMT3a ts3 was a gift from Jeremy Luban (Addgene plasmid # 115867 ; http://n2t.net/addgene:115867 ; RRID:Addgene_115867)
