[The description below was written by a language model from this plasmid's Addgene catalogue record and pLannotate feature annotations shown in this document.]
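Description:
pAPM-D4 miR30-DNMT3a ts3 is an HIV-1-based lentiviral transfer vector built on the pAPM-D4-mir30 backbone for stable knockdown of human DNMT3A, the de novo DNA methyltransferase. In bacteria it is maintained through a high-copy ColE1/pUC-type origin and selected with ampicillin via the β-lactamase gene. The annotated full sequence is about 6.3 kb.

The viral genome is transcribed in packaging cells from a CMV enhancer/promoter fused to a truncated 5' LTR, with an SV40 enhancer/early promoter element lying just upstream. Downstream come the standard cis-acting lentiviral elements: the Ψ packaging signal extending into a gag fragment, the Rev response element for Rev-dependent nuclear export of the unspliced genome, and the cPPT/CTS, which aids nuclear import of the reverse-transcribed DNA. The 3' end is annotated as another truncated LTR. No WPRE is annotated.

The payload is a single transcription unit driven by the spleen focus-forming virus (SFFV) LTR promoter, which is strongly active in haematopoietic and many other mammalian cells. It encodes puromycin N-acetyltransferase (pac), followed by flanking sequences from human miR-30a that frame the DNMT3A-targeting hairpin ("ts3", presumably one of several target sites). Because the shRNA is embedded in a microRNA scaffold within the same Pol II transcript as the resistance gene, it is processed by the endogenous microRNA pathway, and puromycin selection enriches for cells that also express the knockdown cassette. The associated publication concerns transcriptional repression of proviruses and its counteraction by primate lentiviral Vpx and Vpr proteins.
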