Features (pLannotate 1.2.2; 19 found; start..end, strand, type, name):
     69..398     +  promoter       SV40 promoter: SV40 enhancer and early promoter
    410..789     +  enhancer       CMV enhancer: human cytomegalovirus immediate early enhancer
    790..989     +  promoter       CMV promoter: human cytomegalovirus (CMV) immediate early promoter
   1007..1187    +  LTR            5' LTR (truncated): truncated 5' long terminal repeat (LTR) from HIV-1
   1234..1359    +  misc_feature   HIV-1 Ψ: packaging signal of human immunodeficiency virus type 1
   1343..1681    +  CDS            HIV-1 gag (fragment): gag protein from human immunodeficiency virus 1; gag
   1856..2089    +  misc_feature   RRE: The Rev response element (RRE) of HIV-1 allows for Rev-dependent mRNA export from the nucleus to the cytoplasm.
   2466..2566    +  CDS            Rev (fragment): human immunodeficiency virus 1 (HIV-1) Rev protein; rev; enhances nuclear export of unspliced and incompletely spliced viral mRNAs
   2616..2733    +  misc_feature   cPPT/CTS: central polypurine tract and central termination sequence of HIV-1
   2870..3277    +  promoter       SFFV promoter: spleen focus-forming virus long terminal repeat (LTR) promoter
   3298..3894    +  CDS            pac: PUAC_STRAD - Protein predicted: Swiss-Prot protein existence level 4. Detoxification of puromycin. From Streptomyces alboniger.
   3919..3964    +  ncRNA          5' miR-30a (fragment): sequence upstream of the 71-nt precursor of the human miR-30a microRNA (Zeng et al., 2002) miRNA
   4034..4059    +  ncRNA          3' miR-30a (fragment): sequence downstream of the 71-nt precursor of the human miR-30a microRNA (Zeng et al., 2002) miRNA
   4089..4108    +  misc_feature   cPPT/CTS (fragment): central polypurine tract and central termination sequence of HIV-1
   4140..4320    +  LTR            5' LTR (truncated): truncated 5' long terminal repeat (LTR) from HIV-1
   4391..4979    -  rep_origin     ori: high-copy-number ColE1/pMB1/pBR322/pUC origin of replication
   5150..6010    -  CDS            AmpR: β-lactamase; bla; confers resistance to ampicillin, carbenicillin, and related antibiotics
   6011..6115    -  promoter       AmpR promoter: bla
   6174..6226    -  misc_feature   bom (fragment): basis of mobility region from pBR322
>Addgene plasmid #115867 | pAPM-D4 miR30-DNMT3a ts3 | addgene full sequence | sequence record 232774 | Addgene NGS Result
AATCTGCTTAGGGTTAGGCGTTTTGCGCTGCTTCGCGATGTACGGGCCAGATATACGCGCTGTGGAATGT
GTGTCAGTTAGGGTGTGGAAAGTCCCCAGGCTCCCCAGCAGGCAGAAGTATGCAAAGCATGCATCTCAAT
TAGTCAGCAACCAGGTGTGGAAAGTCCCCAGGCTCCCCAGCAGGCAGAAGTATGCAAAGCATGCATCTCA
ATTAGTCAGCAACCATAGTCCCGCCCCTAACTCCGCCCATCCCGCCCCTAACTCCGCCCAGTTCCGCCCA
TTCTCCGCCCCATGGCTGACTAATTTTTTTTATTTATGCAGAGGCCGAGGCCGCCTCTGCCTCTGAGCTA
TTCCAGAAGTAGTGAGGAGGCTTTTTTGGAGGCCTAGGCTTTTGCAAAAAGCTCGCGTTGACATTGATTA
TTGACTAGTTATTAATAGTAATCAATTACGGGGTCATTAGTTCATAGCCCATATATGGAGTTCCGCGTTA
CATAACTTACGGTAAATGGCCCGCCTGGCTGACCGCCCAACGACCCCCGCCCATTGACGTCAATAATGAC
GTATGTTCCCATAGTAACGCCAATAGGGACTTTCCATTGACGTCAATGGGTGGAGTATTTACGGTAAACT
GCCCACTTGGCAGTACATCAAGTGTATCATATGCCAAGTACGCCCCCTATTGACGTCAATGACGGTAAAT
GGCCCGCCTGGCATTATGCCCAGTACATGACCTTATGGGACTTTCCTACTTGGCAGTACATCTACGTATT
AGTCATCGCTATTACCATGGTGATGCGGTTTTGGCAGTACATCAATGGGCGTGGATAGCGGTTTGACTCA
CGGGGATTTCCAAGTCTCCACCCCATTGACGTCAATGGGAGTTTGTTTTGGCACCAAAATCAACGGGACT
TTCCAAAATGTCGTAACAACTCCGCCCCATTGACGCAAATGGGCGGTAGGCGTGTACGGTGGGAGGTCTA
TATAAGCAGCGCGTTTTGCCTGTACTGGGTCTCTCTGGTTAGACCAGATCTGAGCCTGGGAGCTCTCTGG
CTAACTAGGGAACCCACTGCTTAAGCCTCAATAAAGCTTGCCTTGAGTGCTTCAAGTAGTGTGTGCCCGT
CTGTTGTGTGACTCTGGTAACTAGAGATCCCTCAGACCCTTTTAGTCAGTGTGGAAAATCTCTAGCAGTG
GCGCCCGAACAGGGACTTGAAAGCGAAAGGGAAACCAGAGGAGCTCTCTCGACGCAGGACTCGGCTTGCT
GAAGCGCGCACGGCAAGAGGCGAGGGGCGGCGACTGGTGAGTACGCCAAAAATTTTGACTAGCGGAGGCT
AGAAGGAGAGAGATGGGTGCGAGAGCGTCAGTATTAAGCGGGGGAGAATTAGATCGCGATGGGAAAAAAT
TCGGTTAAGGCCAGGGGGAAAGAAAAAATATAAATTAAAACATATAGTATGGGCAAGCAGGGAGCTAGAA
CGATTCGCAGTTAATCCTGGCCTGTTAGAAACATCAGAAGGCTGTAGACAAATACTGGGACAGCTACAAC
CATCCCTTCAGACAGGATCAGAAGAACTTAGATCATTATATAATACAGTAGCAACCCTCTATTGTGTGCA
TCAAAGGATAGAGATAAAAGACACCAAGGAAGCTTTAGACAAGATAGAGGAAGAGCAAAACAAAAGTAAG
ACCACCGCACAGCAAGCGGCCGGCCGCTGATCTTCAGACCTGGAGGAGGAGATATGAGGGACAATTGGAG
AAGTGAATTATATAAATATAAAGTAGTAAAAATTGAACCATTAGGAGTAGCACCCACCAAGGCAAAGAGA
AGAGTGGTGCAGAGAGAAAAAAGAGCAGTGGGAATAGGAGCTTTGTTCCTTGGGTTCTTGGGAGCAGCAG
GAAGCACTATGGGCGCAGCGTCAATGACGCTGACGGTACAGGCCAGACAATTATTGTCTGGTATAGTGCA
GCAGCAGAACAATTTGCTGAGGGCTATTGAGGCGCAACAGCATCTGTTGCAACTCACAGTCTGGGGCATC
AAGCAGCTCCAGGCAAGAATCCTGGCTGTGGAAAGATACCTAAAGGATCAACAGCTCCTGGGGATTTGGG
GTTGCTCTGGAAAACTCATTTGCACCACTGCTGTGCCTTGGAATGCTAGTTGGAGTAATAAATCTCTGGA
ACAGATTTGGAATCACACGACCTGGATGGAGTGGGACAGAGAAATTAACAATTACACAAGCTTAATACAC
TCCTTAATTGAAGAATCGCAAAACCAGCAAGAAAAGAATGAACAAGAATTATTGGAATTAGATAAATGGG
CAAGTTTGTGGAATTGGTTTAACATAACAAATTGGCTGTGGTATATAAAATTATTCATAATGATAGTAGG
AGGCTTGGTAGGTTTAAGAATAGTTTTTGCTGTACTTTCTATAGTGAATAGAGTTAGGCAGGGATATTCA
CCATTATCGTTTCAGACCCACCTCCCAACCCCGAGGGGACCCGACAGGCCCGAAGGAATAGAAGAAGAAG
GTGGAGAGAGAGACAGAGACAGATCCATTCGATTAGTGAACGGATCGGCACTGCGTGCGCCAATTCTGCA
GACAAATGGCAGTATTCATCCACAATTTTAAAAGAAAAGGGGGGATTGGGGGGTACAGTGCAGGGGAAAG
AATAGTAGACATAATAGCAACAGACATACAAACTAAAGAATTACAAAAACAAATTACAAAAATTCAAAAT
TTTCGGGTTTATTACAGGGACAGCAGAGATCCAGTTTGGTTAATTAACTGCAGCCCCGATAAAATAAAAG
ATTTTATTTAGTCTCCAGAAAAAGGGGGGAATGAAAGACCCCACCTGTAGGTTTGGCAAGCTAGCTGCAG
TAACGCCATTTTGCAAGGCATGGAAAAATACCAAACCAAGAATAGAGAAGTTCAGATCAAGGGCGGGTAC
ATGAAAATAGCTAACGTTGGGCCAAACAGGATATCTGCGGTGAGCAGTTTCGGCCCCGGCCCGGGGCCAA
GAACAGATGGTCACCGCAGTTTCGGCCCCGGCCCGAGGCCAAGAACAGATGGTCCCCAGATATGGCCCAA
CCCTCAGCAGTTTCTTAAGACCCATCAGATGTTTCCAGGCTCCCCCAAGGACCTGAAATGACCCTGCGCC
TTATTTGAATTAACCAATCAGCCTGCTTCTCGCTTCTGTTCGCGCGCTTCTGCTTCCCGAGCTCTATAAA
AGAGCTCACAACCCCTCACTCGGCGCGCCAGTCCTCCGACAGACTGAGTCGCCCGGGGGTCTAGAACGCG
TGCCGCCATGACCGAATACAAACCTACCGTGAGGCTGGCTACAAGAGATGATGTCCCAAGGGCTGTGAGA
ACACTGGCCGCCGCTTTTGCCGATTACCCTGCCACACGCCACACTGTGGACCCAGATCGGCATATCGAGA
GAGTGACTGAGCTGCAGGAACTGTTCCTGACCCGAGTGGGCCTGGACATTGGGAAGGTCTGGGTCGCAGA
CGATGGAGCAGCTGTGGCTGTCTGGACCACACCAGAGAGCGTGGAAGCCGGAGCTGTCTTTGCAGAGATC
GGCCCTAGAATGGCAGAACTGAGCGGCTCCAGGCTGGCAGCACAGCAGCAGATGGAGGGACTGCTGGCCC
CACACAGGCCTAAGGAACCAGCATGGTTCCTGGCTACCGTGGGGGTCTCTCCTGACCATCAGGGCAAAGG
ACTGGGAAGTGCTGTGGTCCTGCCAGGAGTGGAGGCTGCAGAACGAGCTGGAGTCCCTGCATTTCTGGAG
ACCTCTGCTCCACGAAACCTGCCCTTCTATGAACGGCTGGGCTTTACTGTGACCGCAGATGTGGAGGTCC
CCGAAGGACCTAGGACCTGGTGCATGACACGCAAACCCGGCGCCTGAGCGATCGCCGCGGCCGCCTTCTT
AACCCAACAGAAGGCTCGAGAAGGTATATTGCTGTTGACAGTGAGCGACCGGCTCTTCTTTGAGTTCTAT
AGTGAAGCCACAGATGTATAGAACTCAAAGAAGAGCCGGCTGCCTACTGCCTCGGACTTCAAGGGGCTAG
AATTCGGCAGCTGTAGATCTTAGCCACTTTTTAAAAGAAAAGGGGGGACTGGAAGGGCTAACTGCATCCG
GACTGTACTGGGTCTCTCTGGTTAGACCAGATCTGAGCCTGGGAGCTCTCTGGCTAACTAGGGAACCCAC
TGCTTAAGCCTCAATAAAGCTTGCCTTGAGTGCTTCAAGTAGTGTGTGCCCGTCTGTTGTGTGACTCTGG
TAACTAGAGATCCCTCAGACCCTTTTAGTCAGTGTGGAAAATCTCTAGCAGGGCCCGTTTCATGTGAGCA
AAAGGCCAGCAAAAGGCCAGGAACCGTAAAAAGGCCGCGTTGCTGGCGTTTTTCCATAGGCTCCGCCCCC
CTGACGAGCATCACAAAAATCGACGCTCAAGTCAGAGGTGGCGAAACCCGACAGGACTATAAAGATACCA
GGCGTTTCCCCCTGGAAGCTCCCTCGTGCGCTCTCCTGTTCCGACCCTGCCGCTTACCGGATACCTGTCC
GCCTTTCTCCCTTCGGGAAGCGTGGCGCTTTCTCATAGCTCACGCTGTAGGTATCTCAGTTCGGTGTAGG
TCGTTCGCTCCAAGCTGGGCTGTGTGCACGAACCCCCCGTTCAGCCCGACCGCTGCGCCTTATCCGGTAA
CTATCGTCTTGAGTCCAACCCGGTAAGACACGACTTATCGCCACTGGCAGCAGCCACTGGTAACAGGATT
AGCAGAGCGAGGTATGTAGGCGGTGCTACAGAGTTCTTGAAGTGGTGGCCTAACTACGGCTACACTAGAA
GAACAGTATTTGGTATCTGCGCTCTGCTGAAGCCAGTTACCTTCGGAAAAAGAGTTGGTAGCTCTTGATC
CGGCAAACAAACCACCGCTGGTAGCGGTGGTTTTTTTGTTTGCAAGCAGCAGATTACGCGCAGAAAAAAA
GGATCTCAAGAAGATCCTTTGATCTTTTCTACGGGGTCTGACGCTCAGTGGAACGAAAACTCACGTTAAG
GGATTTTGGTCATGAGATTATCAAAAAGGATCTTCACCTAGATCCTTTTAAATTAAAAATGAAGTTTTAA
ATCAATCTAAAGTATATATGAGTAAACTTGGTCTGACAGTTACCAATGCTTAATCAGTGAGGCACCTATC
TCAGCGATCTGTCTATTTCGTTCATCCATAGTTGCCTGACTCCCCGTCGTGTAGATAACTACGATACGGG
AGGGCTTACCATCTGGCCCCAGTGCTGCAATGATACCGCGAGACCCACGCTCACCGGCTCCAGATTTATC
AGCAATAAACCAGCCAGCCGGAAGGGCCGAGCGCAGAAGTGGTCCTGCAACTTTATCCGCCTCCATCCAG
TCTATTAATTGTTGCCGGGAAGCTAGAGTAAGTAGTTCGCCAGTTAATAGTTTGCGCAACGTTGTTGCCA
TTGCTACAGGCATCGTGGTGTCACGCTCGTCGTTTGGTATGGCTTCATTCAGCTCCGGTTCCCAACGATC
AAGGCGAGTTACATGATCCCCCATGTTGTGCAAAAAAGCGGTTAGCTCCTTCGGTCCTCCGATCGTTGTC
AGAAGTAAGTTGGCCGCAGTGTTATCACTCATGGTTATGGCAGCACTGCATAATTCTCTTACTGTCATGC
CATCCGTAAGATGCTTTTCTGTGACTGGTGAGTACTCAACCAAGTCATTCTGAGAATAGTGTATGCGGCG
ACCGAGTTGCTCTTGCCCGGCGTCAATACGGGATAATACCGCGCCACATAGCAGAACTTTAAAAGTGCTC
ATCATTGGAAAACGTTCTTCGGGGCGAAAACTCTCAAGGATCTTACCGCTGTTGAGATCCAGTTCGATGT
AACCCACTCGTGCACCCAACTGATCTTCAGCATCTTTTACTTTCACCAGCGTTTCTGGGTGAGCAAAAAC
AGGAAGGCAAAATGCCGCAAAAAAGGGAATAAGGGCGACACGGAAATGTTGAATACTCATACTCTTCCTT
TTTCAATATTATTGAAGCATTTATCAGGGTTATTGTCTCATGAGCGGATACATATTTGAATGTATTTAGA
AAAATAAACAAATAGGGGTTCCGCGCACATTTCCCCGAAAAGTGCCACCTGACGTCGACGGATCGGGAGA
TCTCCCGATCCCCTATGGTGCACTCTCAGTACAATCTGCTCTGATGCCGCATAGTTAAGCCAGTATCTGC
TCCCTGCTTGTGTGTTGGAGGTCGCTGAGTAGTGCGCGAGCAAAATTTAAGCTACAACAAGGCAAGGCTT
GACCGACAATTGCATGAAG
